Addgene plasmid #20939: pcDNA3.1/hChR2-EYFP
Purpose: Mammalian expression of humanized ChR2 fused to EYFP
Depositing lab: Karl Deisseroth. Depositing organization: Stanford University. Publication: Multimodal fast optical interrogation of neural circuitry. Zhang F, Wang LP, Brauner M, Liewald JF, Kay K, Watzke N, Wood PG, Bamberg E, Nagel G, Gottschalk A, Deisseroth K. Nature. 2007 Apr 5. 446(7136):633-9. 10.1038/nature05744 PubMed 17410168.
Backbone
  Vector backbone: pcDNA3.1
  Backbone size w/o insert (bp): 5545
  Vector type: Mammalian Expression
Growth in bacteria
  Bacterial resistance: Ampicillin, 100 μg/mL
  Growth temperature: 37°C
  Growth strain: DH5alpha
  Copy number: High Copy
Gene/Insert
  Gene/Insert name: channelrhodopsin-2 (alt name: ChR2)
  Species: C. reinhardtii
  Insert size (bp): 1662
  Promoter: CMV
  Cloning method: Restriction Enzyme; 5′ cloning site HindIII (unknown if destroyed); 3′ cloning site XbaI (unknown if destroyed)
  Sequencing primers: 5′ n/a
Terms and licenses: Academic/Nonprofit Terms; Industry Terms: Not Available to Industry
How to cite: pcDNA3.1/hChR2-EYFP was a gift from Karl Deisseroth (Addgene plasmid # 20939 ; http://n2t.net/addgene:20939 ; RRID:Addgene_20939)
