[The description below was written by a language model from this plasmid's Addgene catalogue record and pLannotate feature annotations shown in this document.]
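Description:
pcDNA3.1/hChR2-EYFP is a mammalian expression plasmid of about 7.2 kb, built on the pcDNA3.1 backbone, that expresses a humanized (mammalian codon-optimized) channelrhodopsin-2 from Chlamydomonas reinhardtii fused to EYFP. It is propagated in E. coli as a high-copy plasmid through a ColE1/pUC-type origin and selected with ampicillin via the β-lactamase gene. An f1 origin is also present, which permits single-stranded DNA production. For mammalian cells, a separate SV40 early promoter drives a neomycin phosphotransferase gene terminated by the SV40 poly(A) signal, which would allow G418 selection of stable transfectants.

The payload was cloned between HindIII and XbaI downstream of the CMV immediate-early enhancer and promoter. A T7 promoter sits just upstream of the insert and could be used for in vitro transcription. The opsin reading frame is an N-terminal fragment of ChR2, a blue-light-gated cation channel, followed after a short linker by EYFP, so that expressing cells and membrane localization can be seen by fluorescence. Transcription ends at the bovine growth hormone poly(A) signal. A backbone-derived V5 epitope lies downstream of EYFP; the record does not show whether it is in frame with the fusion.

The automated annotation labels the opsin as ChR2(H134R), whereas the catalogue entry lists no mutation. This may simply reflect the closest database match, so it should be checked against the sequence. The sequenced and depositor records give essentially identical feature maps. The plasmid is used for transfection-based optogenetic depolarization of neurons and other mammalian cells.
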