Features (pLannotate 1.2.2; 22 found; start..end, strand, type, name):
     36..80      -  misc_feature   bom (fragment): basis of mobility region from pBR322
    235..614     +  enhancer       CMV enhancer: human cytomegalovirus immediate early enhancer
    615..818     +  promoter       CMV promoter: human cytomegalovirus (CMV) immediate early promoter
    814..847     +  LTR            5' LTR (truncated) (fragment): truncated 5' long terminal repeat (LTR) from HIV-1
    863..881     +  promoter       T7 promoter: promoter for bacteriophage T7 RNA polymerase
    963..1889    +  CDS            ChR2(H134R): H134R mutant of an N-terminal fragment of channelrhodopsin-2 from the alga Chlamydomonas reinhardtii (Nagel et al., 2005) blue light-activated cation channel
   1905..2624    +  CDS            EYFP: enhanced YFP mammalian codon-optimized
   2705..2746    +  CDS            V5 tag: epitope tag from simian virus 5
   2802..3026    +  polyA_signal   bGH poly(A) signal: bovine growth hormone polyadenylation signal
   3030..3051    +  promoter       SV40 promoter (fragment): SV40 enhancer and early promoter
   3072..3500    +  rep_origin     f1 ori (sequence partly withheld): f1 bacteriophage origin of replication; arrow indicates direction of (+) strand synthesis
   3514..3844    +  promoter       SV40 promoter: SV40 enhancer and early promoter
   3911..4702    +  CDS            neo: KKA2_KLEPN - Also known as kan, nptII. Experimental evidence at protein level: Swiss-Prot protein existence level 1. Resistance to kanamycin, neomycin, paromomycin, ribostamycin, butirosin and gentamicin B. From Klebsiella pneumoniae.
   4728..4886    +  CDS            ble (fragment): BLE_KLEPN - Experimental evidence at protein level: Swiss-Prot protein existence level 1. Binding protein with a strong affinity to the bleomycin family of antibiotics. Binds to CL990; an antimitotic-antibiotic compound. From Klebsiella pneumoniae.
   4881..5002    +  polyA_signal   SV40 poly(A) signal: SV40 polyadenylation signal
   5075..5091    -  protein_bind   lac operator: The lac repressor binds to the lac operator to inhibit transcription in E. coli. This inhibition can be relieved by adding lactose or isopropyl-β-D-thiogalactopyranoside (IPTG). lac repressor encoded by lacI
   5099..5129    -  promoter       lac promoter: promoter for the E. coli lac operon
   5144..5165    -  protein_bind   CAP binding site: CAP binding activates transcription in the presence of cAMP. E. coli catabolite activator protein
   5178..5270    -  CDS            lacI (fragment): lac repressor; lacI; The lac repressor binds to the lac operator to inhibit transcription in E. coli. This inhibition can be relieved by adding lactose or isopropyl-β-D-thiogalactopyranoside (IPTG).
   5453..6041    -  rep_origin     ori: high-copy-number ColE1/pMB1/pBR322/pUC origin of replication
   6212..7072    -  CDS            AmpR: β-lactamase; bla; confers resistance to ampicillin, carbenicillin, and related antibiotics
   7073..7177    -  promoter       AmpR promoter: bla
>Addgene plasmid #20939 | pcDNA3.1/hChR2-EYFP | depositor full sequence | sequence record 9765 | Author sequence
GACGGATCGGGAGATCTCCCGATCCCCTATGGTCGACTCTCAGTACAATCTGCTCTGATGCCGCATAGTT
AAGCCAGTATCTGCTCCCTGCTTGTGTGTTGGAGGTCGCTGAGTAGTGCGCGAGCAAAATTTAAGCTACA
ACAAGGCAAGGCTTGACCGACAATTGCATGAAGAATCTGCTTAGGGTTAGGCGTTTTGCGCTGCTTCGCG
ATGTACGGGCCAGATATACGCGTTGACATTGATTATTGACTAGTTATTAATAGTAATCAATTACGGGGTC
ATTAGTTCATAGCCCATATATGGAGTTCCGCGTTACATAACTTACGGTAAATGGCCCGCCTGGCTGACCG
CCCAACGACCCCCGCCCATTGACGTCAATAATGACGTATGTTCCCATAGTAACGCCAATAGGGACTTTCC
ATTGACGTCAATGGGTGGACTATTTACGGTAAACTGCCCACTTGGCAGTACATCAAGTGTATCATATGCC
AAGTACGCCCCCTATTGACGTCAATGACGGTAAATGGCCCGCCTGGCATTATGCCCAGTACATGACCTTA
TGGGACTTTCCTACTTGGCAGTACATCTACGTATTAGTCATCGCTATTACCATGGTGATGCGGTTTTGGC
AGTACATCAATGGGCGTGGATAGCGGTTTGACTCACGGGGATTTCCAAGTCTCCACCCCATTGACGTCAA
TGGGAGTTTGTTTTGGCACCAAAATCAACGGGACTTTCCAAAATGTCGTAACAACTCCGCCCCATTGACG
CAAATGGGCGGTAGGCGTGTACGGTGGGAGGTCTATATAAGCAGAGCTCTCTGGCTAACTAGAGAACCCA
CTGCTTACTGGCTTATCGAAATTAATACGACTCACTATAGGGAGACCCAAGCTGGCTAGTTAAGCTTGGT
ACCGAGCTCGGATCCACTAGTCCAGTGTGGTGGAATTGCCCTTGCTGCCACCATGGACTATGGCGGCGCT
TTGTCTGCCGTCGGACGCGAACTTTTGTTCGTTACTAATCCTGTGGTGGTGAACGGGTCCGTCCTGGTCC
CTGAGGATCAATGTTACTGTGCCGGATGGATTGAATCTCGCGGCACGAACGGCGCTCAGACCGCGTCAAA
TGTCCTGCAGTGGCTTGCAGCAGGATTCAGCATTTTGCTGCTGATGTTCTATGCCTACCAAACCTGGAAA
TCTACATGCGGCTGGGAGGAGATCTATGTGTGCGCCATTGAAATGGTTAAGGTGATTCTCGAGTTCTTTT
TTGAGTTTAAGAATCCCTCTATGCTCTACCTTGCCACAGGACACCGGGTGCAGTGGCTGCGCTATGCAGA
GTGGCTGCTCACTTGTCCTGTCATCCTTATCCACCTGAGCAACCTCACCGGCCTGAGCAACGACTACAGC
AGGAGAACCATGGGACTCCTTGTCTCAGACATCGGGACTATCGTGTGGGGGGCTACCAGCGCCATGGCAA
CCGGCTATGTTAAAGTCATCTTCTTTTGTCTTGGATTGTGCTATGGCGCGAACACATTTTTTCACGCCGC
CAAAGCATATATCGAGGGTTATCATACTGTGCCAAAGGGTCGGTGCCGCCAGGTCGTGACCGGCATGGCA
TGGCTGTTTTTCGTGAGCTGGGGTATGTTCCCAATTCTCTTCATTTTGGGGCCCGAAGGTTTTGGCGTCC
TGAGCGTCTATGGCTCCACCGTAGGTCACACGATTATTGATCTGATGAGTAAAAATTGTTGGGGGTTGTT
GGGACACTACCTGCGCGTCCTGATCCACGAGCACATATTGATTCACGGAGATATCCGCAAAACCACCAAA
CTGAACATCGGCGGAACGGAGATCGAGGTCGAGACTCTCGTCGAAGACGAAGCCGAGGCCGGAGCCGTGC
CAGCGGCCGCCACCATGGTGAGCAAGGGCGAGGAGCTGTTCACCGGGGTGGTGCCCATCCTGGTCGAGCT
GGACGGCGACGTAAACGGCCACAAGTTCAGCGTGTCCGGCGAGGGCGAGGGCGATGCCACCTACGGCAAG
CTGACCCTGAAGTTCATCTGCACCACCGGCAAGCTGCCCGTGCCCTGGCCCACCCTCGTGACCACCTTCG
GCTACGGCCTGCAGTGCTTCGCCCGCTACCCCGACCACATGAAGCAGCACGACTTCTTCAAGTCCGCCAT
GCCCGAAGGCTACGTCCAGGAGCGCACCATCTTCTTCAAGGACGACGGCAACTACAAGACCCGCGCCGAG
GTGAAGTTCGAGGGCGACACCCTGGTGAACCGCATCGAGCTGAAGGGCATCGACTTCAAGGAGGACGGCA
ACATCCTGGGGCACAAGCTGGAGTACAACTACAACAGCCACAACGTCTATATCATGGCCGACAAGCAGAA
GAACGGCATCAAGGTGAACTTCAAGATCCGCCACAACATCGAGGACGGCAGCGTGCAGCTCGCCGACCAC
TACCAGCAGAACACCCCCATCGGCGACGGCCCCGTGCTGCTGCCCGACAACCACTACCTGAGCTACCAGT
CCGCCCTGAGCAAAGACCCCAACGAGAAGCGCGATCACATGGTCCTGCTGGAGTTCGTGACCGCCGCCGG
GATCACTCTCGGCATGGACGAGCTGTACAAGTAACATATGCTCTCTCTAAGGGCAATTCTGCAGATATCC
AGCACAGTGGCGGCCGCTCGAGTCTAGAGGGCCCGCGGTTCGAAGGTAAGCCTATCCCTAACCCTCTCCT
CGGTCTCGATTCTACGCGTACCGGTCATCATCACCATCACCATTGAGTTTAAACCCGCTGATCAGCCTCG
ACTGTGCCTTCTAGTTGCCAGCCATCTGTTGTTTGCCCCTCCCCCGTGCCTTCCTTGACCCTGGAAGGTG
CCACTCCCACTGTCCTTTCCTAATAAAATGAGGAAATTGCATCGCATTGTCTGAGTAGGTGTCATTCTAT
TCTGGGGGGTGGGGTGGGGCAGGACAGCAAGGGGGAGGATTGGGAAGACAATAGCAGGCATGCTGGGGAT
GCGGTGGGCTCTATGGCTTCTGAGGCGGAAAGAACCAGCTGGGGCTCTAGGGGGTATCCCC
[124 nt withheld, positions 3072-3195]
C
[32 nt withheld, positions 3197-3228]
CA
[57 nt withheld, positions 3231-3287]
A
[49 nt withheld, positions 3289-3337]
CCTTTGACGTTGGAGTCCACGTTCTTT
[37 nt withheld, positions 3365-3401]
ACCCTATCTCGGTCTATTCTTTTGATTTATAAGGGATTTTGGGGATTTCGGCCTATTGGTTAAAAAATGA
GCTGATTTAACAAAAATTTAACGCGAATTAATTCTGTGGAATGTGTGTCAGTTAGGGTGTGGAAAGTCCC
CAGGCTCCCCAGGCAGGCAGAAGTATGCAAAGCATGCATCTCAATTAGTCAGCAACCAGGTGTGGAAAGT
CCCCAGGCTCCCCAGCAGGCAGAAGTATGCAAAGCATGCATCTCAATTAGTCAGCAACCATAGTCCCGCC
CCTAACTCCGCCCATCCCGCCCCTAACTCCGCCCAGTTCCGCCCATTCTCCGCCCCATGGCTGACTAATT
TTTTTTATTTATGCAGAGGCCGAGGCCGCCTCTGCCTCTGAGCTATTCCAGAAGTAGTGAGGAGGCTTTT
TTGGAGGCCTAGGCTTTTGCAAAAAGCTCCCGGGAGCTTGTATATCCATTTTCGGATCTGATCAAGAGAC
AGGATGAGGATCGTTTCGCATGATTGAACAAGATGGATTGCACGCAGGTTCTCCGGCCGCTTGGGTGGAG
AGGCTATTCGGCTATGACTGGGCACAACAGACAATCGGCTGCTCTGATGCCGCCGTGTTCCGGCTGTCAG
CGCAGGGGCGCCCGGTTCTTTTTGTCAAGACCGACCTGTCCGGTGCCCTGAATGAACTGCAGGACGAGGC
AGCGCGGCTATCGTGGCTGGCCACGACGGGCGTTCCTTGCGCAGCTGTGCTCGACGTTGTCACTGAAGCG
GGAAGGGACTGGCTGCTATTGGGCGAAGTGCCGGGGCAGGATCTCCTGTCATCTCACCTTGCTCCTGCCG
AGAAAGTATCCATCATGGCTGATGCAATGCGGCGGCTGCATACGCTTGATCCGGCTACCTGCCCATTCGA
CCACCAAGCGAAACATCGCATCGAGCGAGCACGTACTCGGATGGAAGCCGGTCTTGTCGATCAGGATGAT
CTGGACGAAGAGCATCAGGGGCTCGCGCCAGCCGAACTGTTCGCCAGGCTCAAGGCGCGCATGCCCGACG
GCGAGGATCTCGTCGTGACCCATGGCGATGCCTGCTTGCCGAATATCATGGTGGAAAATGGCCGCTTTTC
TGGATTCATCGACTGTGGCCGGCTGGGTGTGGCGGACCGCTATCAGGACATAGCGTTGGCTACCCGTGAT
ATTGCTGAAGAGCTTGGCGGCGAATGGGCTGACCGCTTCCTCGTGCTTTACGGTATCGCCGCTCCCGATT
CGCAGCGCATCGCCTTCTATCGCCTTCTTGACGAGTTCTTCTGAGCGGGACTCTGGGGTTCGCGAAATGA
CCGACCAAGCGACGCCCAACCTGCCATCACGAGATTTCGATTCCACCGCCGCCTTCTATGAAAGGTTGGG
CTTCGGAATCGTTTTCCGGGACGCCGGCTGGATGATCCTCCAGCGCGGGGATCTCATGCTGGAGTTCTTC
GCCCACCCCAACTTGTTTATTGCAGCTTATAATGGTTACAAATAAAGCAATAGCATCACAAATTTCACAA
ATAAAGCATTTTTTTCACTGCATTCTAGTTGTGGTTTGTCCAAACTCATCAATGTATCTTATCATGTCTG
TATACCGTCGACCTCTAGCTAGAGCTTGGCGTAATCATGGTCATAGCTGTTTCCTGTGTGAAATTGTTAT
CCGCTCACAATTCCACACAACATACGAGCCGGAAGCATAAAGTGTAAAGCCTGGGGTGCCTAATGAGTGA
GCTAACTCACATTAATTGCGTTGCGCTCACTGCCCGCTTTCCAGTCGGGAAACCTGTCGTGCCAGCTGCA
TTAATGAATCGGCCAACGCGCGGGGAGAGGCGGTTTGCGTATTGGGCGCTCTTCCGCTTCCTCGCTCACT
GACTCGCTGCGCTCGGTCGTTCGGCTGCGGCGAGCGGTATCAGCTCACTCAAAGGCGGTAATACGGTTAT
CCACAGAATCAGGGGATAACGCAGGAAAGAACATGTGAGCAAAAGGCCAGCAAAAGGCCAGGAACCGTAA
AAAGGCCGCGTTGCTGGCGTTTTTCCATAGGCTCCGCCCCCCTGACGAGCATCACAAAAATCGACGCTCA
AGTCAGAGGTGGCGAAACCCGACAGGACTATAAAGATACCAGGCGTTTCCCCCTGGAAGCTCCCTCGTGC
GCTCTCCTGTTCCGACCCTGCCGCTTACCGGATACCTGTCCGCCTTTCTCCCTTCGGGAAGCGTGGCGCT
TTCTCAATGCTCACGCTGTAGGTATCTCAGTTCGGTGTAGGTCGTTCGCTCCAAGCTGGGCTGTGTGCAC
GAACCCCCCGTTCAGCCCGACCGCTGCGCCTTATCCGGTAACTATCGTCTTGAGTCCAACCCGGTAAGAC
ACGACTTATCGCCACTGGCAGCAGCCACTGGTAACAGGATTAGCAGAGCGAGGTATGTAGGCGGTGCTAC
AGAGTTCTTGAAGTGGTGGCCTAACTACGGCTACACTAGAAGGACAGTATTTGGTATCTGCGCTCTGCTG
AAGCCAGTTACCTTCGGAAAAAGAGTTGGTAGCTCTTGATCCGGCAAACAAACCACCGCTGGTAGCGGTG
GTTTTTTTGTTTGCAAGCAGCAGATTACGCGCAGAAAAAAAGGATCTCAAGAAGATCCTTTGATCTTTTC
TACGGGGTCTGACGCTCAGTGGAACGAAAACTCACGTTAAGGGATTTTGGTCATGAGATTATCAAAAAGG
ATCTTCACCTAGATCCTTTTAAATTAAAAATGAAGTTTTAAATCAATCTAAAGTATATATGAGTAAACTT
GGTCTGACAGTTACCAATGCTTAATCAGTGAGGCACCTATCTCAGCGATCTGTCTATTTCGTTCATCCAT
AGTTGCCTGACTCCCCGTCGTGTAGATAACTACGATACGGGAGGGCTTACCATCTGGCCCCAGTGCTGCA
ATGATACCGCGAGACCCACGCTCACCGGCTCCAGATTTATCAGCAATAAACCAGCCAGCCGGAAGGGCCG
AGCGCAGAAGTGGTCCTGCAACTTTATCCGCCTCCATCCAGTCTATTAATTGTTGCCGGGAAGCTAGAGT
AAGTAGTTCGCCAGTTAATAGTTTGCGCAACGTTGTTGCCATTGCTACAGGCATCGTGGTGTCACGCTCG
TCGTTTGGTATGGCTTCATTCAGCTCCGGTTCCCAACGATCAAGGCGAGTTACATGATCCCCCATGTTGT
GCAAAAAAGCGGTTAGCTCCTTCGGTCCTCCGATCGTTGTCAGAAGTAAGTTGGCCGCAGTGTTATCACT
CATGGTTATGGCAGCACTGCATAATTCTCTTACTGTCATGCCATCCGTAAGATGCTTTTCTGTGACTGGT
GAGTACTCAACCAAGTCATTCTGAGAATAGTGTATGCGGCGACCGAGTTGCTCTTGCCCGGCGTCAATAC
GGGATAATACCGCGCCACATAGCAGAACTTTAAAAGTGCTCATCATTGGAAAACGTTCTTCGGGGCGAAA
ACTCTCAAGGATCTTACCGCTGTTGAGATCCAGTTCGATGTAACCCACTCGTGCACCCAACTGATCTTCA
GCATCTTTTACTTTCACCAGCGTTTCTGGGTGAGCAAAAACAGGAAGGCAAAATGCCGCAAAAAAGGGAA
TAAGGGCGACACGGAAATGTTGAATACTCATACTCTTCCTTTTTCAATATTATTGAAGCATTTATCAGGG
TTATTGTCTCATGAGCGGATACATATTTGAATGTATTTAGAAAAATAAACAAATAGGGGTTCCGCGCACA
TTTCCCCGAAAAGTGCCACCTGACGTC
