Features (pLannotate 1.2.2; 22 found; start..end, strand, type, name):
     26..78      -  misc_feature   bom (fragment): basis of mobility region from pBR322
    233..612     +  enhancer       CMV enhancer: human cytomegalovirus immediate early enhancer
    613..816     +  promoter       CMV promoter: human cytomegalovirus (CMV) immediate early promoter
    812..845     +  LTR            5' LTR (truncated) (fragment): truncated 5' long terminal repeat (LTR) from HIV-1
    861..879     +  promoter       T7 promoter: promoter for bacteriophage T7 RNA polymerase
    961..1887    +  CDS            ChR2(H134R): H134R mutant of an N-terminal fragment of channelrhodopsin-2 from the alga Chlamydomonas reinhardtii (Nagel et al., 2005) blue light-activated cation channel
   1903..2622    +  CDS            EYFP: enhanced YFP mammalian codon-optimized
   2703..2744    +  CDS            V5 tag: epitope tag from simian virus 5
   2800..3024    +  polyA_signal   bGH poly(A) signal: bovine growth hormone polyadenylation signal
   3028..3049    +  promoter       SV40 promoter (fragment): SV40 enhancer and early promoter
   3070..3498    +  rep_origin     f1 ori (sequence partly withheld): f1 bacteriophage origin of replication; arrow indicates direction of (+) strand synthesis
   3512..3841    +  promoter       SV40 promoter: SV40 enhancer and early promoter
   3908..4699    +  CDS            neo: KKA2_KLEPN - Also known as kan, nptII. Experimental evidence at protein level: Swiss-Prot protein existence level 1. Resistance to kanamycin, neomycin, paromomycin, ribostamycin, butirosin and gentamicin B. From Klebsiella pneumoniae.
   4725..4883    +  CDS            ble (fragment): BLE_KLEPN - Experimental evidence at protein level: Swiss-Prot protein existence level 1. Binding protein with a strong affinity to the bleomycin family of antibiotics. Binds to CL990; an antimitotic-antibiotic compound. From Klebsiella pneumoniae.
   4878..4999    +  polyA_signal   SV40 poly(A) signal: SV40 polyadenylation signal
   5072..5088    -  protein_bind   lac operator: The lac repressor binds to the lac operator to inhibit transcription in E. coli. This inhibition can be relieved by adding lactose or isopropyl-β-D-thiogalactopyranoside (IPTG). lac repressor encoded by lacI
   5096..5126    -  promoter       lac promoter: promoter for the E. coli lac operon
   5141..5162    -  protein_bind   CAP binding site: CAP binding activates transcription in the presence of cAMP. E. coli catabolite activator protein
   5175..5267    -  CDS            lacI (fragment): lac repressor; lacI; The lac repressor binds to the lac operator to inhibit transcription in E. coli. This inhibition can be relieved by adding lactose or isopropyl-β-D-thiogalactopyranoside (IPTG).
   5450..6038    -  rep_origin     ori: high-copy-number ColE1/pMB1/pBR322/pUC origin of replication
   6209..7069    -  CDS            AmpR: β-lactamase; bla; confers resistance to ampicillin, carbenicillin, and related antibiotics
   7070..7174    -  promoter       AmpR promoter: bla
>Addgene plasmid #20939 | pcDNA3.1/hChR2-EYFP | addgene full sequence | sequence record 229545 | Addgene NGS Result
CGGATCGGGAGATCTCCCGATCCCCTATGGTGCACTCTCAGTACAATCTGCTCTGATGCCGCATAGTTAA
GCCAGTATCTGCTCCCTGCTTGTGTGTTGGAGGTCGCTGAGTAGTGCGCGAGCAAAATTTAAGCTACAAC
AAGGCAAGGCTTGACCGACAATTGCATGAAGAATCTGCTTAGGGTTAGGCGTTTTGCGCTGCTTCGCGAT
GTACGGGCCAGATATACGCGTTGACATTGATTATTGACTAGTTATTAATAGTAATCAATTACGGGGTCAT
TAGTTCATAGCCCATATATGGAGTTCCGCGTTACATAACTTACGGTAAATGGCCCGCCTGGCTGACCGCC
CAACGACCCCCGCCCATTGACGTCAATAATGACGTATGTTCCCATAGTAACGCCAATAGGGACTTTCCAT
TGACGTCAATGGGTGGAGTATTTACGGTAAACTGCCCACTTGGCAGTACATCAAGTGTATCATATGCCAA
GTACGCCCCCTATTGACGTCAATGACGGTAAATGGCCCGCCTGGCATTATGCCCAGTACATGACCTTATG
GGACTTTCCTACTTGGCAGTACATCTACGTATTAGTCATCGCTATTACCATGGTGATGCGGTTTTGGCAG
TACATCAATGGGCGTGGATAGCGGTTTGACTCACGGGGATTTCCAAGTCTCCACCCCATTGACGTCAATG
GGAGTTTGTTTTGGCACCAAAATCAACGGGACTTTCCAAAATGTCGTAACAACTCCGCCCCATTGACGCA
AATGGGCGGTAGGCGTGTACGGTGGGAGGTCTATATAAGCAGAGCTCTCTGGCTAACTAGAGAACCCACT
GCTTACTGGCTTATCGAAATTAATACGACTCACTATAGGGAGACCCAAGCTGGCTAGTTAAGCTTGGTAC
CGAGCTCGGATCCACTAGTCCAGTGTGGTGGAATTGCCCTTGCTGCCACCATGGACTATGGCGGCGCTTT
GTCTGCCGTCGGACGCGAACTTTTGTTCGTTACTAATCCTGTGGTGGTGAACGGGTCCGTCCTGGTCCCT
GAGGATCAATGTTACTGTGCCGGATGGATTGAATCTCGCGGCACGAACGGCGCTCAGACCGCGTCAAATG
TCCTGCAGTGGCTTGCAGCAGGATTCAGCATTTTGCTGCTGATGTTCTATGCCTACCAAACCTGGAAATC
TACATGCGGCTGGGAGGAGATCTATGTGTGCGCCATTGAAATGGTTAAGGTGATTCTCGAGTTCTTTTTT
GAGTTTAAGAATCCCTCTATGCTCTACCTTGCCACAGGACACCGGGTGCAGTGGCTGCGCTATGCAGAGT
GGCTGCTCACTTGTCCTGTCATCCTTATCCACCTGAGCAACCTCACCGGCCTGAGCAACGACTACAGCAG
GAGAACCATGGGACTCCTTGTCTCAGACATCGGGACTATCGTGTGGGGGGCTACCAGCGCCATGGCAACC
GGCTATGTTAAAGTCATCTTCTTTTGTCTTGGATTGTGCTATGGCGCGAACACATTTTTTCACGCCGCCA
AAGCATATATCGAGGGTTATCATACTGTGCCAAAGGGTCGGTGCCGCCAGGTCGTGACCGGCATGGCATG
GCTGTTTTTCGTGAGCTGGGGTATGTTCCCAATTCTCTTCATTTTGGGGCCCGAAGGTTTTGGCGTCCTG
AGCGTCTATGGCTCCACCGTAGGTCACACGATTATTGATCTGATGAGTAAAAATTGTTGGGGGTTGTTGG
GACACTACCTGCGCGTCCTGATCCACGAGCACATATTGATTCACGGAGATATCCGCAAAACCACCAAACT
GAACATCGGCGGAACGGAGATCGAGGTCGAGACTCTCGTCGAAGACGAAGCCGAGGCCGGAGCCGTGCCA
GCGGCCGCCACCATGGTGAGCAAGGGCGAGGAGCTGTTCACCGGGGTGGTGCCCATCCTGGTCGAGCTGG
ACGGCGACGTAAACGGCCACAAGTTCAGCGTGTCCGGCGAGGGCGAGGGCGATGCCACCTACGGCAAGCT
GACCCTGAAGTTCATCTGCACCACCGGCAAGCTGCCCGTGCCCTGGCCCACCCTCGTGACCACCTTCGGC
TACGGCCTGCAGTGCTTCGCCCGCTACCCCGACCACATGAAGCAGCACGACTTCTTCAAGTCCGCCATGC
CCGAAGGCTACGTCCAGGAGCGCACCATCTTCTTCAAGGACGACGGCAACTACAAGACCCGCGCCGAGGT
GAAGTTCGAGGGCGACACCCTGGTGAACCGCATCGAGCTGAAGGGCATCGACTTCAAGGAGGACGGCAAC
ATCCTGGGGCACAAGCTGGAGTACAACTACAACAGCCACAACGTCTATATCATGGCCGACAAGCAGAAGA
ACGGCATCAAGGTGAACTTCAAGATCCGCCACAACATCGAGGACGGCAGCGTGCAGCTCGCCGACCACTA
CCAGCAGAACACCCCCATCGGCGACGGCCCCGTGCTGCTGCCCGACAACCACTACCTGAGCTACCAGTCC
GCCCTGAGCAAAGACCCCAACGAGAAGCGCGATCACATGGTCCTGCTGGAGTTCGTGACCGCCGCCGGGA
TCACTCTCGGCATGGACGAGCTGTACAAGTAACATATGCTCTCTCTAAGGGCAATTCTGCAGATATCCAG
CACAGTGGCGGCCGCTCGAGTCTAGAGGGCCCGCGGTTCGAAGGTAAGCCTATCCCTAACCCTCTCCTCG
GTCTCGATTCTACGCGTACCGGTCATCATCACCATCACCATTGAGTTTAAACCCGCTGATCAGCCTCGAC
TGTGCCTTCTAGTTGCCAGCCATCTGTTGTTTGCCCCTCCCCCGTGCCTTCCTTGACCCTGGAAGGTGCC
ACTCCCACTGTCCTTTCCTAATAAAATGAGGAAATTGCATCGCATTGTCTGAGTAGGTGTCATTCTATTC
TGGGGGGTGGGGTGGGGCAGGACAGCAAGGGGGAGGATTGGGAAGACAATAGCAGGCATGCTGGGGATGC
GGTGGGCTCTATGGCTTCTGAGGCGGAAAGAACCAGCTGGGGCTCTAGGGGGTATCCCC
[124 nt withheld, positions 3070-3193]
C
[91 nt withheld, positions 3195-3285]
A
[49 nt withheld, positions 3287-3335]
CCTTTGACGTTGGAGTCCACGTTCTTT
[37 nt withheld, positions 3363-3399]
ACCCTATCTCGGTCTATTCTTTTGATTTATAAGGGATTTTGCCGATTTCGGCCTATTGGTTAAAAAATGA
GCTGATTTAACAAAAATTTAACGCGAATTAATTCTGTGGAATGTGTGTCAGTTAGGGTGTGGAAAGTCCC
CAGGCTCCCCAGCAGGCAGAAGTATGCAAAGCATGCATCTCAATTAGTCAGCAACCAGGTGTGGAAAGTC
CCCAGGCTCCCCAGCAGGCAGAAGTATGCAAAGCATGCATCTCAATTAGTCAGCAACCATAGTCCCGCCC
CTAACTCCGCCCATCCCGCCCCTAACTCCGCCCAGTTCCGCCCATTCTCCGCCCCATGGCTGACTAATTT
TTTTTATTTATGCAGAGGCCGAGGCCGCCTCTGCCTCTGAGCTATTCCAGAAGTAGTGAGGAGGCTTTTT
TGGAGGCCTAGGCTTTTGCAAAAAGCTCCCGGGAGCTTGTATATCCATTTTCGGATCTGATCAAGAGACA
GGATGAGGATCGTTTCGCATGATTGAACAAGATGGATTGCACGCAGGTTCTCCGGCCGCTTGGGTGGAGA
GGCTATTCGGCTATGACTGGGCACAACAGACAATCGGCTGCTCTGATGCCGCCGTGTTCCGGCTGTCAGC
GCAGGGGCGCCCGGTTCTTTTTGTCAAGACCGACCTGTCCGGTGCCCTGAATGAACTGCAGGACGAGGCA
GCGCGGCTATCGTGGCTGGCCACGACGGGCGTTCCTTGCGCAGCTGTGCTCGACGTTGTCACTGAAGCGG
GAAGGGACTGGCTGCTATTGGGCGAAGTGCCGGGGCAGGATCTCCTGTCATCTCACCTTGCTCCTGCCGA
GAAAGTATCCATCATGGCTGATGCAATGCGGCGGCTGCATACGCTTGATCCGGCTACCTGCCCATTCGAC
CACCAAGCGAAACATCGCATCGAGCGAGCACGTACTCGGATGGAAGCCGGTCTTGTCGATCAGGATGATC
TGGACGAAGAGCATCAGGGGCTCGCGCCAGCCGAACTGTTCGCCAGGCTCAAGGCGCGCATGCCCGACGG
CGAGGATCTCGTCGTGACCCATGGCGATGCCTGCTTGCCGAATATCATGGTGGAAAATGGCCGCTTTTCT
GGATTCATCGACTGTGGCCGGCTGGGTGTGGCGGACCGCTATCAGGACATAGCGTTGGCTACCCGTGATA
TTGCTGAAGAGCTTGGCGGCGAATGGGCTGACCGCTTCCTCGTGCTTTACGGTATCGCCGCTCCCGATTC
GCAGCGCATCGCCTTCTATCGCCTTCTTGACGAGTTCTTCTGAGCGGGACTCTGGGGTTCGCGAAATGAC
CGACCAAGCGACGCCCAACCTGCCATCACGAGATTTCGATTCCACCGCCGCCTTCTATGAAAGGTTGGGC
TTCGGAATCGTTTTCCGGGACGCCGGCTGGATGATCCTCCAGCGCGGGGATCTCATGCTGGAGTTCTTCG
CCCACCCCAACTTGTTTATTGCAGCTTATAATGGTTACAAATAAAGCAATAGCATCACAAATTTCACAAA
TAAAGCATTTTTTTCACTGCATTCTAGTTGTGGTTTGTCCAAACTCATCAATGTATCTTATCATGTCTGT
ATACCGTCGACCTCTAGCTAGAGCTTGGCGTAATCATGGTCATAGCTGTTTCCTGTGTGAAATTGTTATC
CGCTCACAATTCCACACAACATACGAGCCGGAAGCATAAAGTGTAAAGCCTGGGGTGCCTAATGAGTGAG
CTAACTCACATTAATTGCGTTGCGCTCACTGCCCGCTTTCCAGTCGGGAAACCTGTCGTGCCAGCTGCAT
TAATGAATCGGCCAACGCGCGGGGAGAGGCGGTTTGCGTATTGGGCGCTCTTCCGCTTCCTCGCTCACTG
ACTCGCTGCGCTCGGTCGTTCGGCTGCGGCGAGCGGTATCAGCTCACTCAAAGGCGGTAATACGGTTATC
CACAGAATCAGGGGATAACGCAGGAAAGAACATGTGAGCAAAAGGCCAGCAAAAGGCCAGGAACCGTAAA
AAGGCCGCGTTGCTGGCGTTTTTCCATAGGCTCCGCCCCCCTGACGAGCATCACAAAAATCGACGCTCAA
GTCAGAGGTGGCGAAACCCGACAGGACTATAAAGATACCAGGCGTTTCCCCCTGGAAGCTCCCTCGTGCG
CTCTCCTGTTCCGACCCTGCCGCTTACCGGATACCTGTCCGCCTTTCTCCCTTCGGGAAGCGTGGCGCTT
TCTCATAGCTCACGCTGTAGGTATCTCAGTTCGGTGTAGGTCGTTCGCTCCAAGCTGGGCTGTGTGCACG
AACCCCCCGTTCAGCCCGACCGCTGCGCCTTATCCGGTAACTATCGTCTTGAGTCCAACCCGGTAAGACA
CGACTTATCGCCACTGGCAGCAGCCACTGGTAACAGGATTAGCAGAGCGAGGTATGTAGGCGGTGCTACA
GAGTTCTTGAAGTGGTGGCCTAACTACGGCTACACTAGAAGAACAGTATTTGGTATCTGCGCTCTGCTGA
AGCCAGTTACCTTCGGAAAAAGAGTTGGTAGCTCTTGATCCGGCAAACAAACCACCGCTGGTAGCGGTGG
TTTTTTTGTTTGCAAGCAGCAGATTACGCGCAGAAAAAAAGGATCTCAAGAAGATCCTTTGATCTTTTCT
ACGGGGTCTGACGCTCAGTGGAACGAAAACTCACGTTAAGGGATTTTGGTCATGAGATTATCAAAAAGGA
TCTTCACCTAGATCCTTTTAAATTAAAAATGAAGTTTTAAATCAATCTAAAGTATATATGAGTAAACTTG
GTCTGACAGTTACCAATGCTTAATCAGTGAGGCACCTATCTCAGCGATCTGTCTATTTCGTTCATCCATA
GTTGCCTGACTCCCCGTCGTGTAGATAACTACGATACGGGAGGGCTTACCATCTGGCCCCAGTGCTGCAA
TGATACCGCGAGACCCACGCTCACCGGCTCCAGATTTATCAGCAATAAACCAGCCAGCCGGAAGGGCCGA
GCGCAGAAGTGGTCCTGCAACTTTATCCGCCTCCATCCAGTCTATTAATTGTTGCCGGGAAGCTAGAGTA
AGTAGTTCGCCAGTTAATAGTTTGCGCAACGTTGTTGCCATTGCTACAGGCATCGTGGTGTCACGCTCGT
CGTTTGGTATGGCTTCATTCAGCTCCGGTTCCCAACGATCAAGGCGAGTTACATGATCCCCCATGTTGTG
CAAAAAAGCGGTTAGCTCCTTCGGTCCTCCGATCGTTGTCAGAAGTAAGTTGGCCGCAGTGTTATCACTC
ATGGTTATGGCAGCACTGCATAATTCTCTTACTGTCATGCCATCCGTAAGATGCTTTTCTGTGACTGGTG
AGTACTCAACCAAGTCATTCTGAGAATAGTGTATGCGGCGACCGAGTTGCTCTTGCCCGGCGTCAATACG
GGATAATACCGCGCCACATAGCAGAACTTTAAAAGTGCTCATCATTGGAAAACGTTCTTCGGGGCGAAAA
CTCTCAAGGATCTTACCGCTGTTGAGATCCAGTTCGATGTAACCCACTCGTGCACCCAACTGATCTTCAG
CATCTTTTACTTTCACCAGCGTTTCTGGGTGAGCAAAAACAGGAAGGCAAAATGCCGCAAAAAAGGGAAT
AAGGGCGACACGGAAATGTTGAATACTCATACTCTTCCTTTTTCAATATTATTGAAGCATTTATCAGGGT
TATTGTCTCATGAGCGGATACATATTTGAATGTATTTAGAAAAATAAACAAATAGGGGTTCCGCGCACAT
TTCCCCGAAAAGTGCCACCTGACGTCGA
